>Addgene plasmid #103248 | LSB-hsa-miR-146a-5p | depositor full sequence | sequence record 195545 | Full Sequence
AATTGAGGGGATAACGCAGGAAAGAACATGTGAGCAAAAGGCCAGCAAAAGGCCAGGAACCGTAAAAAGG
CCGCGTTGCTGGCGTTTTTCCATAGGCTCCGCCCCCCTGACGAGCATCACAAAAATCGACGCTCAAGTCA
GAGGTGGCGAAACCCGACAGGACTATAAAGATACCAGGCGTTTCCCCCTGGAAGCTCCCTCGTGCGCTCT
CCTGTTCCGACCCTGCCGCTTACCGGATACCTGTCCGCCTTTCTCCCTTCGGGAAGCGTGGCGCTTTCTC
ATAGCTCACGCTGTAGGTATCTCAGTTCGGTGTAGGTCGTTCGCTCCAAGCTGGGCTGTGTGCACGAACC
CCCCGTTCAGCCCGACCGCTGCGCCTTATCCGGTAACTATCGTCTTGAGTCCAACCCGGTAAGACACGAC
TTATCGCCACTGGCAGCAGCCACTGGTAACAGGATTAGCAGAGCGAGGTATGTAGGCGGTGCTACAGAGT
TCTTGAAGTGGTGGCCTAACTACGGCTACACTAGAAGAACAGTATTTGGTATCTGCGCTCTGCTGAAGCC
AGTTACCTTCGGAAAAAGAGTTGGTAGCTCTTGATCCGGCAAACAAACCACCGCTGGTAGCGGTGGTTTT
TTTGTTTGCAAGCAGCAGATTACGCGCAGAAAAAAAGGATCTCAAGAAGATCCTTTGATCTTTTCTACGG
GGTCTGACGCTCAGTGGAACGAAAACTCACGTTAAGGGATTTTGGTCATGAGATTATCAAAAAGGATCTT
CACCTAGATCCTTTTAAATTAAAAATGAAGTTTTAAATCAATCTAAAGTATATATGAGTAAACTTGGTCT
GACAGTTACCAATGCTTAATCAGTGAGGCACCTATCTCAGCGATCTGTCTATTTCGTTCATCCATAGTTG
CCTGACTCCCCGTCGTGTAGATAACTACGATACGGGAGGGCTTACCATCTGGCCCCAGTGCTGCAATGAT
ACCGCGAGAACCACGCTCACCGGCTCCAGATTTATCAGCAATAAACCAGCCAGCCGGAAGGGCCGAGCGC
AGAAGTGGTCCTGCAACTTTATCCGCCTCCATCCAGTCTATTAATTGTTGCCGGGAAGCTAGAGTAAGTA
GTTCGCCAGTTAATAGTTTGCGCAACGTTGTTGCCATTGCTACAGGCATCGTGGTGTCACGCTCGTCGTT
TGGTATGGCTTCATTCAGCTCCGGTTCCCAACGATCAAGGCGAGTTACATGATCCCCCATGTTGTGCAAA
AAAGCGGTTAGCTCCTTCGGTCCTCCGATCGTTGTCAGAAGTAAGTTGGCCGCAGTGTTATCACTCATGG
TTATGGCAGCACTGCATAATTCTCTTACTGTCATGCCATCCGTAAGATGCTTTTCTGTGACTGGTGAGTA
CTCAACCAAGTCATTCTGAGAATAGTGTATGCGGCGACCGAGTTGCTCTTGCCCGGCGTCAATACGGGAT
AATACCGCGCCACATAGCAGAACTTTAAAAGTGCTCATCATTGGAAAACGTTCTTCGGGGCGAAAACTCT
CAAGGATCTTACCGCTGTTGAGATCCAGTTCGATGTAACCCACTCGTGCACCCAACTGATCTTCAGCATC
TTTTACTTTCACCAGCGTTTCTGGGTGAGCAAAAACAGGAAGGCAAAATGCCGCAAAAAAGGGAATAAGG
GCGACACGGAAATGTTGAATACTCATACTCTTCCTTTTTCAATATTATTGAAGCATTTATCAGGGTTATT
GTCTCATGAGCGGATACATATTTGAATGTAGCTCCGAATTTCTCGAGGGCTTGTCGACGACGGCGGTCTC
CGTCGTCAGGATCATGAATTCGACCCGCCTGCCACCATGACCGAGTACAAGCCCACGGTGCGCCTCGCCA
CCCGCGACGACGTCCCCCGGGCCGTACGCACCCTCGCCGCCGCGTTCGCCGACTACCCCGCCACGCGCCA
CACCGTCGACCCGGACCGCCACATCGAGCGGGTCACCGAGCTGCAAGAACTCTTCCTCACGCGCGTCGGG
CTCGACATCGGCAAGGTGTGGGTCGCGGACGACGGCGCCGCGGTGGCGGTCTGGACCACGCCGGAGAGCG
TCGAAGCGGGGGCGGTGTTCGCCGAGATCGGCCCGCGCATGGCCGAGTTGAGCGGTTCCCGGCTGGCCGC
GCAGCAACAGATGGAAGGCCTCCTGGCGCCGCACCGGCCCAAGGAGCCCGCGTGGTTCCTGGCCACCGTC
GGCGTCTCGCCCGACCACCAGGGCAAGGGTCTGGGCAGCGCCGTCGTGCTCCCCGGAGTGGAGGCGGCCG
AGCGCGCCGGGGTGCCCGCCTTCCTGGAGACATCCGCGCCCCGCAACCTCCCCTTCTACGAGCGGCTCGG
CTTCACCGTCACCGCCGACGTCGAGGTGCCCGAAGGACCGCGCACCTGGTGCATGACCCGCAAGCCCGGT
GCCTGATACGCGTGAATTCACTCCTCAGGTGCAGGCTGCCTATCAGAAGGTGGTGGCTGGTGTGGCCAAT
GCCCTGGCTCACAAATACCACTGAGATCTTTTTCCCTCTGCCAAAAATTATGGGGACATCATGAAGCCCC
TTGAGCATCTGACTTCTGGCTAATAAAGGAAATTTATTTTCATTGCAATAGTGTGTTGGAATTTTTTGTG
TCTCTCACTCGGAAGGACATATGGGAGGGCAAATCATTTAAAACATCAGAATGAGTATTTGGTTTAGAGT
TTGGCAACATATGCCCATATGCTGGCTGCCATGAACAAAGGTTGGCTATAAAGAGGTCATCAGTATATGA
AACAGCCCCCTGCTGTCCATTCCTTATTCCATAGAAAAGCCTTGACTTGAGGTTAGATTTTTTTTATATT
TTGTTTTGTGTTATTTTTTTCTTTAACATCCCTAAAATTTTCCTTACATGTTTTACTAGCCAGATTTTTC
CTCCTCTCCTGACTACTCCCAGTCATAGCTGTCCCTCTTCTCTTATGGAGATCCCTCGACCTGCAGCCCA
AGCTTGAATTCTCTAGAATTACCCTGTTATCCCTATGCTTGGTTTACCGAGCTCTTATTGGTTTTCAAAC
TTCATTGACTGTGCCCAACGCGCCTGGGAGCTCACGGGGACAGCCCCCCCCCAAAGCCCCCAGGGATGTA
ATTACGTCCCTCCCCCGCTAGGGGGCAGCAGCGAGCCGCCCGGGGCTCCGCTCCGGTCCGGCGCTCCCCC
CGCATCCCCGAGCCGGCAGCGTGCGGGGACAGCCCGGGCACGGGGAAGGTGGCACGGGATCGCTTTCCTC
TGAACGCTTCTCGCTGCTCTTTGAGCCTGCAGACACCTGGGGGGATACGGGGAAAAAGCTAGGCTGAAAG
ACCGGTTCTTAGAATGACACGCGCCTGGGAGCTCACGGGGACAGCCCCCCCCCAAAGCCCCCAGGGATGT
AATTACGTCCCTCCCCCGCTAGGGGGCAGCAGCGAGCCGCCCGGGGCTCCGCTCCGGTCCGGCGCTCCCC
CCGCATCCCCGAGCCGGCAGCGTGCGGGGACAGCCCGGGCACGGGGAAGGTGGCACGGGATCGCTTTCCT
CTGAACGCTTCTCGCTGCTCTTTGAGCCTGCAGACACCTGGGGGGATACGGGGAAAAAGCTAACTTCTGA
GACGACAACTTTGTATAGAAAAGTTGGCTCCGAATTCGCCCTTGACAGCAGAGATCCAGTTTGGTTAATT
AATTGGCTCCGGTGCCCGTCAGTGGGCAGAGCGCACATCGCCCACAGTCCCCGAGAAGTTGTGGGGAGGG
GTCGGCAATTGAACCGGTGCCTAGAGAAGGTGGCGCGGGGTAAACTGGGAAAGTGATGTCGTGTACTGGC
TCCGCCTTTTTCCCGAGGGTGGGGGAGAACCGTATATAAGTGCAGTAGTCGCCGTGAACGTTCTTTTTCG
CAACGGGTTTGCCGCCAGAACACAGGTAAGTGCCGTGTGTGGTTCCCGCGGGCCTGGCCTCTTTACGGGT
TATGGCCCTTGCGTGCCTTGAATTACTTCCACCTGGCTGCAGTACGTGATTCTTGATCCCGAGCTTCGGG
TTGGAAGTGGGTGGGAGAGTTCGAGGCCTTGCGCTTAAGGAGCCCCTTCGCCTCGTGCTTGAGTTGAGGC
CTGGCCTGGGCGCTGGGGCCGCCGCGTGCGAATCTGGTGGCACCTTCGCGCCTGTCTCGCTGCTTTCGAT
AAGTCTCTAGCCATTTAAAATTTTTGATGACCTGCTGCGACGCTTTTTTTCTGGCAAGATAGTCTTGTAA
ATGCGGGCCAAGATCTGCACACTGGTATTTCGGTTTTTGGGGCCGCGGGCGGCGACGGGGCCCGTGCGTC
CCAGCGCACATGTTCGGCGAGGCGGGGCCTGCGAGCGCGGCCACCGAGAATCGGACGGGGGTAGTCTCAA
GCTGGCCGGCCTGCTCTGGTGCCTGGCCTCGCGCCGCCGTGTATCGCCCCGCCCTGGGCGGCAAGGCTGG
CCCGGTCGGCACCAGTTGCGTGAGCGGAAAGATGGCCGCTTCCCGGCCCTGCTGCAGGGAGCTCAAAATG
GAGGACGCGGCGCTCGGGAGAGCGGGCGGGTGAGTCACCCACACAAAGGAAAAGGGCCTTTCCGTCCTCA
GCCGTCGCTTCATGTGACTCCACGGAGTACCGGGCGCCGTCCAGGCACCTCGATTAGTTCTCGAGCTTTT
GGAGTACGTCGTCTTTAGGTTGGGGGGAGGGGTTTTATGCGATGGAGTTTCCCCACACTGAGTGGGTGGA
GACTGAAGTTAGGCCAGCTTGGCACTTGATGTAATTCTCCTTGGAATTTGCCCTTTTTGAGTTTGGATCT
TGGTTCATTCTCAAGCCTCAGACAGTGGTTCAAAGTTTTTTTCTTCCATTTCAGGTGTCGTGAGAAGGGC
GAATTCGACCCAAGTTTGTACAAAAAAGCAGGCTGGATCCAGGTGCCACCATGGTGAGCGAGCTGATTAA
GGAGAACATGCACATGAAGCTGTACATGGAGGGCACCGTGAACAACCACCACTTCAAGTGCACATCCGAG
GGCGAAGGCAAGCCCTACGAGGGCACCCAGACCATGAGAATCAAGGCGGTCGAGGGCGGCCCTCTCCCCT
TCGCCTTCGACATCCTGGCTACCAGCTTCATGTACGGCAGCAAAACCTTCATCAACCACACCCAGGGCAT
CCCCGACTTCTTTAAGCAGTCCTTCCCCGAGGGCTTCACATGGGAGAGAGTCACCACATACGAAGATGGG
GGCGTGCTGACCGCTACCCAGGACACCAGCCTCCAGGACGGCTGCCTCATCTACAACGTCAAGATCAGAG
GGGTGAACTTCCCATCCAACGGCCCTGTGATGCAGAAGAAAACACTCGGCTGGGAGGCCTCCACCGAGAC
ACTGTACCCCGCTGACGGCGGCCTGGAAGGCAGAGCCGACATGGCCCTGAAGCTCGTGGGCGGGGGCCAC
CTGATCTGCAACCTTAAGACCACATACAGATCCAAGAAACCCGCTAAGAACCTCAAGATGCCCGGCGTCT
ACTATGTGGACAGGAGACTGGAAAGAATCAAGGAGGCCGACAAAGAGACATACGTCGAGCAGCACGAGGT
GGCTGTGGCCAGATACTGCGACCTCCCTAGCAAACTGGGGCACAAACTTAATTGAGAATTCTACCACCCA
GCTTTCTTGTACAAAGTGGTACGTCTCAAGACCAGAGGTCTCTGCTTTTCACCTGAACCCATGGAATTCA
GTTCTCAAACCCATGGAATTCAGTTCTCAAACCCATGGAATTCAGTTCTCAAACCCATGGAATTCAGTTC
TCACAACCAGAAGAGACCTGTGCTTCACTCCTCAGGTGCAGGCTGCCTATCAGAAGGTGGTGGCTGGTGT
GGCCAATGCCCTGGCTCACAAATACCACTGAGATCTTTTTCCCTCTGCCAAAAATTATGGGGACATCATG
AAGCCCCTTGAGCATCTGACTTCTGGCTAATAAAGGAAATTTATTTTCATTGCAATAGTGTGTTGGAATT
TTTTGTGTCTCTCACTCGGAAGGACATATGGGAGGGCAAATCATTTAAAACATCAGAATGAGTATTTGGT
TTAGAGTTTGGCAACATATGCCCATATGCTGGCTGCCATGAACAAAGGTTGGCTATAAAGAGGTCATCAG
TATATGAAACAGCCCCCTGCTGTCCATTCCTTATTCCATAGAAAAGCCTTGACTTGAGGTTAGATTTTTT
TTATATTTTGTTTTGTGTTATTTTTTTCTTTAACATCCCTAAAATTTTCCTTACATGTTTTACTAGCCAG
ATTTTTCCTCCTCTCCTGACTACTCCCAGTCATAGCTGTCCCTCTTCTCTTATGGAGATCCCGAGCGGTG
CGTTTTTATGCTTGTAGTATTGTATAATGTTTTTAAGATCCAAGCTTCTGACCTCTTCTCTTCCTCCCAC
AGGGCCTCGAGACAATTGCATCGATGGTACCAGTGAAAGTCTGCAATGAATTCGAGTTGGCGCGCCTGTC
ATTCTAAATCTCTCTTTCAGCCTAAAGCTTTTTCCCCGTATCCCCCCAGGTGTCTGCAGGCTCAAAGAGC
AGCGAGAAGCGTTCAGAGGAAAGCGATCCCGTGCCACCTTCCCCGTGCCCGGGCTGTCCCCGCACGCTGC
CGGCTCGGGGATGCGGGGGGAGCGCCGGACCGGAGCGGAGCCCCGGGCGGCTCGCTGCTGCCCCCTAGCG
GGGGAGGGACGTAATTACATCCCTGGGGGCTTTGGGAGGGGGCTGTCCCCGTGAGCTCCCAGGCGCGCCT
GTCATTCTAAATCTCTCTTTCAGCCTAAAGCTTTTTCCCCGTATCCCCCCAGGTGTCTGCAGGCTCAAAG
AGCAGCGAGAAGCGTTCAGAGGAAAGCGATCCCGTGCCACCTTCCCCGTGCCCGGGCTGTCCCCGCACGC
TGCCGGCTCGGGGATGCGGGGGGAGCGCCGGACCGGAGCGGAGCCCCGGGCGGCTCGCTGCTGCCCCCTA
GCGGGGGAGGGACGTAATTACATCCCTGGGGGCTTTGGGGGGGGGCTGTCCCCGTGAGCTCCCAGGCGCG
CCAACTCGGTACCGTATCGATGTCGACGTTAACGCTAGTGATATCAACTTTGTATAGAAAAGTTGGCTCC
GAATTCGCCCTTGACAGCAGAGATCCAGTTTGGTTAATTAATTGGCTCCGGTGCCCGTCAGTGGGCAGAG
CGCACATCGCCCACAGTCCCCGAGAAGTTGTGGGGAGGGGTCGGCAATTGAACCGGTGCCTAGAGAAGGT
GGCGCGGGGTAAACTGGGAAAGTGATGTCGTGTACTGGCTCCGCCTTTTTCCCGAGGGTGGGGGAGAACC
GTATATAAGTGCAGTAGTCGCCGTGAACGTTCTTTTTCGCAACGGGTTTGCCGCCAGAACACAGGTAAGT
GCCGTGTGTGGTTCCCGCGGGCCTGGCCTCTTTACGGGTTATGGCCCTTGCGTGCCTTGAATTACTTCCA
CCTGGCTGCAGTACGTGATTCTTGATCCCGAGCTTCGGGTTGGAAGTGGGTGGGAGAGTTCGAGGCCTTG
CGCTTAAGGAGCCCCTTCGCCTCGTGCTTGAGTTGAGGCCTGGCCTGGGCGCTGGGGCCGCCGCGTGCGA
ATCTGGTGGCACCTTCGCGCCTGTCTCGCTGCTTTCGATAAGTCTCTAGCCATTTAAAATTTTTGATGAC
CTGCTGCGACGCTTTTTTTCTGGCAAGATAGTCTTGTAAATGCGGGCCAAGATCTGCACACTGGTATTTC
GGTTTTTGGGGCCGCGGGCGGCGACGGGGCCCGTGCGTCCCAGCGCACATGTTCGGCGAGGCGGGGCCTG
CGAGCGCGGCCACCGAGAATCGGACGGGGGTAGTCTCAAGCTGGCCGGCCTGCTCTGGTGCCTGGCCTCG
CGCCGCCGTGTATCGCCCCGCCCTGGGCGGCAAGGCTGGCCCGGTCGGCACCAGTTGCGTGAGCGGAAAG
ATGGCCGCTTCCCGGCCCTGCTGCAGGGAGCTCAAAATGGAGGACGCGGCGCTCGGGAGAGCGGGCGGGT
GAGTCACCCACACAAAGGAAAAGGGCCTTTCCGTCCTCAGCCGTCGCTTCATGTGACTCCACGGAGTACC
GGGCGCCGTCCAGGCACCTCGATTAGTTCTCGAGCTTTTGGAGTACGTCGTCTTTAGGTTGGGGGGAGGG
GTTTTATGCGATGGAGTTTCCCCACACTGAGTGGGTGGAGACTGAAGTTAGGCCAGCTTGGCACTTGATG
TAATTCTCCTTGGAATTTGCCCTTTTTGAGTTTGGATCTTGGTTCATTCTCAAGCCTCAGACAGTGGTTC
AAAGTTTTTTTCTTCCATTTCAGGTGTCGTGAGAAGGGCGAATTCGACCCAAGTTTGTACAAAAAAGCAG
GCTCGCCACCATGGTGAGCAAGGGCGAGGAGCTGTTCACCGGGGTGGTGCCCATCCTGGTCGAGCTGGAC
GGCGACGTAAACGGCCACAAGTTCAGCGTGAGGGGCGAGGGCGAGGGCGATGCCACCAACGGCAAGCTGA
CCCTGAAGTTCATCTGCACCACCGGCAAGCTGCCCGTGCCCTGGCCCACCCTCGTGACCACCCTGAGCCA
CGGCGTGCAGTGCTTCGCCCGCTACCCCGACCACATGAAGCAGCACGACTTCTTCAAGTCCGCCATGCCC
GAAGGCTACGTCCAGGAGCGCACCATCTTCTTCAAGGACGACGGCACCTACAAGACCCGCGCCGAGGTGA
AGTTCGAGGGCGACACCCTAGTGAACCGCATCGAGCTGAAGGGCGTCGACTTCAAGGAGGACGGCAACAT
CCTGGGGCACAAGCTGGAGTACAACTTCAACAGCCACAACATCTATATCATGGCCGTCAAGCAGAAGAAC
GGCATCAAGGTGAACTTCAAGATCCGCCACAACGTGGAGGACGGCAGCGTGCAGCTCGCCGACCACTACC
AGCAGAACACCCCCATCGGCGACGGCCCCGTGCTGCTGCCCGACAGCCACTACCTGAGCACCCAGTCCGT
GCTGAGCAAAGACCCCAACGAGAAGCGCGATCACATGGTCCTGCTGGAGTTCCGCACCGCCGCCGGGATC
ACTCTCGGCATGGACGAGCTGTACAAGTAATACCACCCAGCTTTCTTGTACAAAGTGGTACGCGTGAATT
CACTCCTCAGGTGCAGGCTGCCTATCAGAAGGTGGTGGCTGGTGTGGCCAATGCCCTGGCTCACAAATAC
CACTGAGATCTTTTTCCCTCTGCCAAAAATTATGGGGACATCATGAAGCCCCTTGAGCATCTGACTTCTG
GCTAATAAAGGAAATTTATTTTCATTGCAATAGTGTGTTGGAATTTTTTGTGTCTCTCACTCGGAAGGAC
ATATGGGAGGGCAAATCATTTAAAACATCAGAATGAGTATTTGGTTTAGAGTTTGGCAACATATGCCCAT
ATGCTGGCTGCCATGAACAAAGGTTGGCTATAAAGAGGTCATCAGTATATGAAACAGCCCCCTGCTGTCC
ATTCCTTATTCCATAGAAAAGCCTTGACTTGAGGTTAGATTTTTTTTATATTTTGTTTTGTGTTATTTTT
TTCTTTAACATCCCTAAAATTTTCCTTACATGTTTTACTAGCCAGATTTTTCCTCCTCTCCTGACTACTC
CCAGTCATAGCTGTCCCTCTTCTCTTATGGAGATCCCTCGACCTGCAGCCCAAGCTTGGCGTAATCATGG
TCATAGCTGTTTCCTGTGTGAAATTGTTATCCGCTCACAATTCCACACAACATACGAGCCGGAAGCATAA
AGTGTAAAGCCTGGGGTGCCTAATGAGTGAGCTAACTCACATTAATTGCGTTGCGCTCACTGCCCGCTTT
CCAGTCGGGAAACCTGTCGTGCCAGCGGATCGACAGTACTAAGCTTGGTCTAATACCCAATCTCTCGTCT
TATCCAGATGTTTTATACGCCTCTGGCCCGTGTCTCAAAATCTCTGATGTTACATTGCACAAGATAAAAT
AATATCATCATGAACAATAAAACTGTCTGCTTACATAAACAGTAATACAAGGGGTGTTATGAGCCATATT
CAACGGGAAACGTCGAGGCCGCGATTAAATTCCAACATGGATGCTGATTTATATGGGTATAAATGGGCTC
GCGATAATGTCGGGCAATCAGGTGCGACAATCTATCGCTTGTATGGGAAGCCCGATGCGCCAGAGTTGTT
TCTGAAACATGGCAAAGGTAGCGTTGCCAATGATGTTACAGATGAGATGGTCAGACTAAACTGGCTGACG
GAATTTATGCCTCTTCCGACCATCAAGCATTTTATCCGTACTCCTGATGATGCATGGTTACTCACCACTG
CGATCCCCGGAAAAACAGCATTCCAGGTATTAGAAGAATATCCTGATTCAGGTGAAAATATTGTTGATGC
GCTGGCAGTGTTCCTGCGCCGGTTGCATTCGATTCCTGTTTGTAATTGTCCTTTTAACAGCGATCGCGTA
TTTCGTCTCGCTCAGGCGCAATCACGAATGAATAACGGTTTGGTTGATGCGAGTGATTTTGATGACGAGC
GTAATGGCTGGCCTGTTGAACAAGTCTGGAAAGAAATGCATAAACTTTTGCCATTCTCACCGGATTCAGT
CGTCACTCATGGTGATTTCTCACTTGATAACCTTATTTTTGACGAGGGGAAATTAATAGGTTGTATTGAT
GTTGGACGAGTCGGAATCGCAGACCGATACCAGGATCTTGCCATCCTATGGAACTGCCTCGGTGAGTTTT
CTCCTTCATTACAGAAACGGCTTTTTCAAAAATATGGTATTGATAATCCTGATATGAATAAATTGCAGTT
TCATTTGATGCTCGATGAGTTTTTCTAATCAGAATTGGTTAATTGGTTGTAACACTGGCAGAGCATTACG
CTGACTTGACGGGACGGCGCAAGCTCATGACCAAAATCCCTTAACGTGAGTTACGCGTCGTTCCACTGAG
CGTCAGAGGTATCACTAGTATTACAGAGGTAAGTTATAACAGTCGCCTAACCC
Features (pLannotate 1.2.2; 28 found; start..end, strand, type, name):
     87..675     -  rep_origin     ori: high-copy-number ColE1/pMB1/pBR322/pUC origin of replication
    846..1706    -  CDS            AmpR: β-lactamase; bla; confers resistance to ampicillin, carbenicillin, and related antibiotics
   1707..1778    -  promoter       AmpR promoter: bla
   1857..2456    +  CDS            PuroR: puromycin N-acetyltransferase; pac from Streptomyces alboniger; confers resistance to puromycin
   2461..2541    +  CDS            HBB (fragment): HBB_PONPY - Experimental evidence at transcript level: Swiss-Prot protein existence level 2. Involved in oxygen transport from the lung to the various peripheral tissues. From Pongo pygmaeus (Bornean orangutan).
   2612..2667    +  polyA_signal   β-globin poly(A) signal: rabbit β-globin polyadenylation signal (Gil and Proudfoot, 1987)
   3646..3666    +  protein_bind   attB4: mutant version of attB; core recombination site for the Gateway® BP reaction BP Clonase™
   3734..3945    +  promoter       EF-1α core promoter: core promoter for human elongation factor EF-1α
   3946..4884    +  intron         EF-1α intron A: intron upstream of the start codon of human EF-1α
   4911..4931    +  protein_bind   attB1: mutant version of attB; core recombination site for the Gateway® BP reaction BP Clonase™
   4951..5646    +  CDS            mKate2: mKate2 is a basic (constitutively fluorescent) red fluorescent protein published in 2009, derived from Entacmaea quadricolor. It is reported to be a rapidly-maturing monomer with moderate acid sensitivity.
   5666..5690    -  protein_bind   attB2: mutant version of attB; recombination site for the Gateway® BP reaction BP Clonase™
   5834..5908    +  CDS            HBB (fragment): HBB_PONPY - Experimental evidence at transcript level: Swiss-Prot protein existence level 2. Involved in oxygen transport from the lung to the various peripheral tissues. From Pongo pygmaeus (Bornean orangutan).
   5979..6034    +  polyA_signal   β-globin poly(A) signal: rabbit β-globin polyadenylation signal (Gil and Proudfoot, 1987)
   6418..6443    +  misc_feature   SA: splice acceptor site
   7115..7135    +  protein_bind   attB4: mutant version of attB; core recombination site for the Gateway® BP reaction BP Clonase™
   7203..7414    +  promoter       EF-1α core promoter: core promoter for human elongation factor EF-1α
   7415..8353    +  intron         EF-1α intron A: intron upstream of the start codon of human EF-1α
   8380..8400    +  protein_bind   attB1: mutant version of attB; core recombination site for the Gateway® BP reaction BP Clonase™
   8411..9127    +  CDS            EBFP2: EBFP2 is a basic (constitutively fluorescent) blue fluorescent protein published in 2007, derived from Aequorea victoria. It is reported to be a rapidly-maturing monomer with moderate acid sensitivity.
   9135..9159    -  protein_bind   attB2: mutant version of attB; recombination site for the Gateway® BP reaction BP Clonase™
   9163..9243    +  CDS            HBB (fragment): HBB_PONPY - Experimental evidence at transcript level: Swiss-Prot protein existence level 2. Involved in oxygen transport from the lung to the various peripheral tissues. From Pongo pygmaeus (Bornean orangutan).
   9314..9369    +  polyA_signal   β-globin poly(A) signal: rabbit β-globin polyadenylation signal (Gil and Proudfoot, 1987)
   9752..9774    -  protein_bind   lac operator (fragment): The lac repressor binds to the lac operator to inhibit transcription in E. coli. This inhibition can be relieved by adding lactose or isopropyl-β-D-thiogalactopyranoside (IPTG). lac repressor encoded by lacI
   9778..9808    -  promoter       lac promoter: promoter for the E. coli lac operon
   9823..9844    -  protein_bind   CAP binding site: CAP binding activates transcription in the presence of cAMP. E. coli catabolite activator protein
   9857..9896    -  CDS            lacI (fragment): lac repressor; lacI; The lac repressor binds to the lac operator to inhibit transcription in E. coli. This inhibition can be relieved by adding lactose or isopropyl-β-D-thiogalactopyranoside (IPTG).
  10069..10878   +  CDS            KanR: aminoglycoside phosphotransferase; aph(3')-Ia; confers resistance to kanamycin in bacteria or G418 (Geneticin®) in eukaryotes
