[The description below was written by a language model from this plasmid's Addgene catalogue record and pLannotate feature annotations shown in this document.]
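Description:
LSB-hsa-miR-146a-5p is an 11 kb mammalian expression plasmid built on the Low Sensor Backbone (LSB), designed as a two-colour fluorescent reporter of microRNA activity. It replicates in E. coli from a high-copy ColE1/pUC-type origin and carries both a β-lactamase gene and an aph(3')-Ia kanamycin resistance gene, matching the dual ampicillin/kanamycin selection listed in the record. A puromycin N-acetyltransferase coding sequence followed by a rabbit β-globin poly(A) signal is also present for selection in mammalian cells, although no promoter is annotated immediately upstream of it. The depositor notes small insertions flanking this region in the physical plasmid that do not impair puromycin selection.

The payload consists of two parallel transcription units of matching design. Each has the human EF-1α core promoter with intron A, a fluorescent protein coding sequence bracketed by Gateway attB1/attB2 sites (with attB4 upstream of the promoter), and a β-globin 3' region with its poly(A) signal. The first unit encodes the red protein mKate2 and, according to the record, carries the hsa-miR-146a-5p target in its 3' UTR. The target itself is not annotated in the feature table, but there is an unannotated gap between attB2 and the β-globin sequence where it would be expected to lie. The second unit expresses EBFP2 without a target and serves as an internal reference. When miR-146a-5p is active in transfected cells, mKate2 output falls relative to EBFP2, so the red-to-blue ratio reports miRNA activity independently of plasmid dose.

The repeated promoter and polyadenylation elements make the plasmid recombination-prone, and the depositor describes it as inherently unstable because of the repeated poly(A) element.
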