Addgene plasmid #103248: LSB-hsa-miR-146a-5p
Purpose: Used to sense miRNA activity using fluorescence based tools. hsa-miR-146a-5p target in 3' UTR of of mKate. miRNA activity can be measured by the repression of mKate2 relative to EBFP2 fluorescent proteins . Plasmid is inherently unstable; please see Depositor Comments
Depositing lab: Ron Weiss. Depositing organization: Massachusetts Institute of Technology. Publication: A mixed antagonistic/synergistic miRNA repression model enables accurate predictions of multi-input miRNA sensor activity. Gam JJ, Babb J, Weiss R. Nat Commun. 2018 Jun 22;9(1):2430. doi: 10.1038/s41467-018-04575-0. PubMed 29934631.
Backbone
  Vector backbone: Low Sensor Backbone (LSB)
  Vector type: Mammalian Expression, Synthetic Biology
Growth in bacteria
  Bacterial resistance: Ampicillin and Kanamycin, 100 & 50 μg/mL
  Growth temperature: 30°C
  Growth strain: NEB Stable
  Copy number: High Copy
Gene/Insert
  Gene/Insert name: hsa-miR-146a-5p target
  Species: H. sapiens (human)
  Promoter: EF-1a
  Cloning method: Gibson Cloning
Terms and licenses: Academic/Nonprofit Terms; Industry Terms: Not Available to Industry
Depositor comments: Please note that this plasmid is inherently unstable due to a repeating poly A element. We recommend performing a diagnostic digest on multiple colonies upon receipt. The depositors would like to note the presence of several discrepancies between the depositor sequence and physical plasmid sequence. In particular, the sequences upstream and downstream of the puromycin coding region have 10 bp insertions which do not affect the ability to perform puromycin selection. The sequences for those regions within the physical plasmids are as follows: Upstream of Puro: GAATTCGACCGCCTGTCTCAAGGTGCCACC; Downstream of Puro: GCTTTGAGACTACGCGTGAATTCACTCCTC.
How to cite: LSB-hsa-miR-146a-5p was a gift from Ron Weiss (Addgene plasmid # 103248)
