>Addgene plasmid #103248 | LSB-hsa-miR-146a-5p | depositor partial sequence | sequence record 195546 | hsa-miR-146a-5p target
AACCCATGGAATTCAGTTCTCA
