>Addgene plasmid #103248 | LSB-hsa-miR-146a-5p | addgene partial sequence | sequence record 241905 | mKate2-F 5'-ACCCGCTAAGAACCTCAAGA-3'
TCAAGGAGGCCGACAAAGAGACATACGTCGAGCAGCACGAGGTGGCTGTGGCCAGATACTGCGACCTCCC
TAGCAAACTGGGGCACAAACTTAATTGAGAATTCTACCACCCAGCTTTCTTGTACAAAGTGGTACGTCTC
AAGACCAGAGGTCTCTGCTTTTCACCTGAACCCATGGAATTCAGTTCTCAAACCCATGGAATTCAGTTCT
CAAACCCATGGAATTCAGTTCTCAAACCCATGGAATTCAGTTCTCACAACCAGAAGAGACCTGTGCTTCA
CTCCTCAGGTGCAGGCTGCCTATCAGAAGGTGGTGGCTGGTGTGGCCAATGCCCTGGCTCACAAATACCA
CTGAGATCTTTTTCCCTCTGCCAAAAATTATGGGGACATCATGAAGCCCCTTGAGCATCTGACTTCTGGC
TAATAAAGGAAATTTATTTTCATTGCAATAGTGTGTTGGAATTTTTTGTGTCTCTCACTCGGAAGGACAT
ATGGGAGGGCAAATCATTTAAAACATCAGAATGAGTATTTGGTTTAGAGTTTGGCAACATATGCCCATAT
GCTGGCTGCCATGAACAAAGGTTGGCTATAAAGAGGTCATCAGTATATGAAACAGCCCCCTGCTGTCCAT
TCCTTATTCCATAGAAAAGCCTTGACTTGAGGTTAGATTT
